Addgene plasmid #212882: pCYP49
Purpose: Expresses the Streptomyces sp. AVP053U2 LRD-modifying cytochrome P450 enzyme
Depositing lab: Christopher Voigt. Depositing organization: Massachusetts Institute of Technology. Publication: Design of a redox-proficient Escherichia coli for screening terpenoids and modifying cytochrome P450s. Lin GM, Voigt CA. Nature Catalysis. 6, 1016–1029 (2023). https://doi.org/10.1038/s41929-023-01049-5.
Backbone
  Vector backbone: pCYP
  Vector type: Bacterial Expression
Growth in bacteria
  Bacterial resistance: Kanamycin, 50 μg/mL
  Growth temperature: 37°C
  Growth strain: DH5alpha
  Copy number: High Copy
Gene/Insert
  Gene/Insert name: cytochrome P450 (alt name: Uniprot ID: A0A1D2IFC0)
  Species: Streptomyces sp. AVP053U2
  Promoter: PcymRC
  Cloning method: Unknown
Resource information
  A portion of this plasmid was derived from a plasmid made by: codon optimized and synthesized by vendors
Terms and licenses: Academic/Nonprofit Terms; Industry Terms: Not Available to Industry
How to cite: pCYP49 was a gift from Christopher Voigt (Addgene plasmid # 212882 ; http://n2t.net/addgene:212882 ; RRID:Addgene_212882)
