[The description below was written by a language model from this plasmid's Addgene catalogue record and pLannotate feature annotations shown in this document.]
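Description:
pCYP49 is a bacterial expression plasmid of about 4.5 kb, built on the pCYP backbone, for producing a cytochrome P450 from Streptomyces sp. AVP053U2 in Escherichia coli. The record describes the enzyme as LRD-modifying without spelling out the abbreviation, and notes that the coding sequence was codon optimized and commercially synthesized. The plasmid is selected with kanamycin through an aminoglycoside phosphotransferase (aph(3')-Ia) gene. The annotated full-length replication origin is p15A, which is normally regarded as medium copy and is compatible with ColE1-type plasmids. The catalogue entry lists the plasmid as high copy, so the two sources differ on this point. Short fragments matching the RSF origin, the pBR322 bom region, and the tet promoter and tetracycline resistance gene are also detected. These look like backbone remnants rather than functional elements.

Expression is driven by the PcymRC promoter, a cumate-responsive system. Two copies of the CuO operator from the Pseudomonas putida p-cmt operon sit upstream of the insert and are bound by the CymR repressor. CymR is encoded on the same plasmid, downstream of a fragment matching the lacIq promoter. Cumate relieves CymR binding and allows transcription. A type III hammerhead ribozyme lies immediately after the operators and probably acts as a self-cleaving insulator that trims the 5' leader so translation is less dependent on promoter context. The P450 coding sequence was not annotated by the feature tool, but it presumably occupies the unannotated stretch between the ribozyme and the cymR cassette. The associated work concerns a redox-proficient E. coli for screening terpenoids and their modifying P450s, which suggests use alongside compatible plasmids.
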