Features (pLannotate 1.2.2; 12 found; start..end, strand, type, name):
     28..54      +  misc_feature   bom (fragment): basis of mobility region from pBR322
    153..208     -  rep_origin     RSF ori (fragment): Plasmids containing the RSF 1030 origin of replication can be propagated in E. coli cells that contain additional plasmids with compatible origins.
    296..841     -  rep_origin     p15A ori: Plasmids containing the medium-copy-number p15A origin of replication can be propagated in E. coli cells that contain a second plasmid with the ColE1 origin.
    930..1745    -  CDS            KanR: aminoglycoside phosphotransferase; aph(3')-Ia; confers resistance to kanamycin in bacteria or G418 (Geneticin®) in eukaryotes
   1922..1949    +  protein_bind   CuO: CymR-binding P2 operator sequence from the p-cmt operon of Pseudomonas putida (Mullick et al., 2006) CymR
   1980..2007    +  protein_bind   CuO: CymR-binding P2 operator sequence from the p-cmt operon of Pseudomonas putida (Mullick et al., 2006) CymR
   2011..2066    +  ncRNA          Hammerhead 3: Accession: RF00008 - Hammerhead ribozyme (type III)
   3514..3587    +  promoter       lacIq promoter (fragment): lacI (mutant); In the lacIq allele, a single base change in the promoter boosts expression of the lacI gene about 10-fold.
   3588..4196    +  CDS            cymR: CYMR_PSEPU - Experimental evidence at transcript level: Swiss-Prot protein existence level 2. Involved in the repression of the cym and cmt operons which are responsible of the p-cymene degradation. From Pseudomonas putida (Arthrobacter siderocapsulatus).
   4301..4319    -  promoter       tet promoter (fragment): E. coli promoter for tetracycline efflux protein gene
   4329..4449    +  CDS            TcR (fragment): tetracycline efflux protein; tet; confers resistance to tetracycline
   4468..11      -  rep_origin     RSF ori (fragment) (across the origin): Plasmids containing the RSF 1030 origin of replication can be propagated in E. coli cells that contain additional plasmids with compatible origins.
>Addgene plasmid #212882 | pCYP49 | addgene full sequence | sequence record 423310 | Addgene NGS Result
ACTGACTCGCTGCACGAGGCAGACCTCAGCGCTAGCGGAGTGTATACTGGCTTACTATGTTGGCACTGAT
GAGGGTGTCAGTGAAGTGCTTCATGTGGCAGGAGAAAAAAGGCTGCACCGGTGCGTCAGCAGAATATGTG
ATACAGGATATATTCCGCTTCCTCGCTCACTGACTCGCTACGCTCGGTCGTTCGACTGCGGCGAGCGGAA
ATGGCTTACGAACGGGGCGGAGATTTCCTGGAAGATGCCAGGAAGATACTTAACAGGGAAGTGAGAGGGC
CGCGGCAAAGCCGTTTTTCCATAGGCTCCGCCCCCCTGACAAGCATCACGAAATCTGACGCTCAAATCAG
TGGTGGCGAAACCCGACAGGACTATAAAGATACCAGGCGTTTCCCCCTGGCGGCTCCCTCGTGCGCTCTC
CTGTTCCTGCCTTTCGGTTTACCGGTGTCATTCCGCTGTTATGGCCGCGTTTGTCTCATTCCACGCCTGA
CACTCAGTTCCGGGTAGGCAGTTCGCTCCAAGCTGGACTGTATGCACGAACCCCCCGTTCAGTCCGACCG
CTGCGCCTTATCCGGTAACTATCGTCTTGAGTCCAACCCGGAAAGACATGCAAAAGCACCACTGGCAGCA
GCCACTGGTAATTGATTTAGAGGAGTTAGTCTTGAAGTCATGCGCCGGTTAAGGCTAAACTGAAAGGACA
AGTTTTGGTGACTGCGCTCCTCCAAGCCAGTTACCTCGGTTCAAAGAGTTGGTAGCTCAGAGAACCTTCG
AAAAACCGCCCTGCAAGGCGGTTTTTTCGTTTTCAGAGCAAGAGATTACGCGCAGACCAAAACGATCTCA
AGAAGATCATCTTATTAAGGGGTCTGACGCTCAGTGGAACGAAAAATCAATCTAAAGTATATATGAGTAA
ACTTGGTCTGACAGTTACCTTAGAAAAACTCATCGAGCATCAAATGAAACTGCAATTTATTCATATCAGG
ATTATCAATACCATATTTTTGAAAAAGCCGTTTCTGTAATGAAGGAGAAAACTCACCGAGGCAGTTCCAT
AGGATGGCAAGATCCTGGTATCGGTCTGCGATTCCGACTCGTCCAACATCAATACAACCTATTAATTTCC
CCTCGTCAAAAATAAGGTTATCAAGTGAGAAATCACCATGAGTGACGACTGAATCCGGTGAGAATGGCAA
AAGCTTATGCATTTCTTTCCAGACTTGTTCAACAGGCCAGCCATTACGCTCGTCATCAAAATCACTCGCA
TCAACCAAACCGTTATTCATTCGTGATTGCGCCTGAGCGAGACGAAATACGCGATCGCTGTTAAAAGGAC
AATTACAAACAGGAATCGAATGCAACCGGCGCAGGAACACTGCCAGCGCATCAACAATATTTTCACCTGA
ATCAGGATATTCTTCTAATACCTGGAATGCTGTTTTCCCGGGGATCGCAGTGGTGAGTAACCATGCATCA
TCAGGAGTACGGATAAAATGCTTGATGGTCGGAAGAGGCATAAATTCCGTCAGCCAGTTTAGTCTGACCA
TCTCATCTGTAACATCATTGGCAACGCTACCTTTGCCATGTTTCAGAAACAACTCTGGCGCATCGGGCTT
CCCATACAATCGATAGATTGTCGCACCTGATTGCCCGACATTATCGCGAGCCCATTTATACCCATATAAA
TCAGCATCCATGTTGGAATTTAATCGCGGCCTGGAGCAAGACGTTTCCCGTTGAATATGGCTCATAACAC
CCCTTGTATTACTGTTTATGTAAGCAGACAGTTTTATTGTTCATGATGATATATTTTTATCTTGTGCAAT
GTACATCAGAGATTTTGAGACACAACCAATTATTGAAGGCCTCCCTAACGGGGGGCCTTTTTTTGTTTCT
GGTCTCCCAAGCGCTTAACGATCGTTGGCTGAACAAACAGACAATCTGGTCTGTTTGTATTATGGAAAAT
TTTTCTGTATAATAGATTCAACAAACAGACAATCTGGTCTGTTTGTATTATCAGCGGTCAACGCATGTGC
TTTGCGTTCTGATGAGACAGTGATGTCGAAACCGCCTCTACAAATAATTTTGTTTAGGTCATTTGAAGAA
ATCAAGGAGGGAACAATGGTAAGTGGCCGACAAACTCAGGCTAATGCGACGTGCGGCCCTCAACCGCCTG
GTCGTGGTCCTGCACCGCAACCTCTGCCGGTCGATCGCACTAGTCCGGTTGATCCTCCGGAAGAGTTTCG
TCGTCTGCGTGCCGAACTTCCTGTGGCACCTCTGGCATTTCCCGATGGTCCTCCGGGTTGGCTCGTGACC
CGTTACGATGATGTTCGCGCAGCTCTTGCAGACCCGAGATTAAGTAGCCGTCGTCCGCATCTGAACAGCC
ACGTTCGTGCGTCGTTAATTACCCCACAGGAAATGGCTGTACTGCGCCCCTCAGATCTGCTTACAAGCGA
CCCGCCAGCCCATACCCGTCTGCGTCGATTAGTGGCTGGCCAATTCACGGCCCACCGTATGAACCTGTTA
GCTGGGCGCATCCAAACGATCGTAGACCAGCATCTGGACGCGTTAGCAGCCGCCCCACGTCCAGTAGACC
TCATGACGACCGTCGCTCTGCCTGTCCCATCCTTAGTTATATCTGAGCTGCTTGGAGTACCGTTTACCGA
TCGCGACCTCTACCAGCGTCTGACTGGTGAACTGCTTTCCCTTGATCGTACGCGGGAACAGTTGCTGGCA
AGTCGTGCAGAAATGAAAAATTATTTGTTGCACCTCATTGGTCTGCGGCGTCACGCCCCAGCAGATGATC
TCTTATCCGGACTTCTGCAGACCCAGCGCGCAGACGCGACTTTATCAGATGACGAAGTGGCCAGTTTGGC
CCAGCTTATCTTGATAGCAGGACATGAAACGACCGCCAATGTTATTGGTCTGGCAGTCCTGCTGCTCCTC
CGGCCTCCACGTCTGTGGGATACGGTACGACGCCGACCCGAGCTGGTTGATGGAGTGGTGGAAGAGACTC
TGCGCTTTGCCACGGTACTGCAGTTTGGCCTGTTGCGGGTCGCACGTGAACCATTGACTCTTGCTGGCCA
GAACATAGCCGCGGATGAACGCGTCGTTCTGCATTTGCCGGCCGCTAACCGTGACGGCAATCGTTTCACC
GGTCCGGACCGTTTCGACATTCATCGCACCAATGCAGGTAAACATCTGGCATTCGGTCATGGTCCGCACC
ATTGTCTTGGTCATCAGCTCGCCCGTATTGAGCTCCGTACAGTGCTGGCTTCTATGTTACGTCGTTTTCC
GGATTTACGGCTGGCAGCGGGCACCGATGCCCTGCCAACACATCAGCAGCGCGTAGTGTATGGCTTGGCA
GAACTGCCGGTGCACACCATGCCGTAATAAGGATGAGCTCTACAAATAAGCAGAGGTGGTTGTGTTGCGA
AAAAAAAAAAAACACCCTAACGGGTGTTTTTTTTTTTTTGGTGTCCCCACGTGTGGCGCTGGAGACCGTC
CAATGGCGGCGCGCCATCGAATGGTGCAAAACCTTTCGCGGTATGGCATGATAGCGCCCGGAAGAGAGTC
AATTCAGGGTGGTGAATATGAGCCCGAAACGTCGTACCCAGGCAGAACGTGCAATGGAAACCCAGGGTAA
ACTGATTGCAGCAGCACTGGGTGTTCTGCGTGAAAAAGGTTATGCAGGTTTTCGTATTGCAGATGTTCCG
GGTGCAGCCGGTGTTAGCCGTGGTGCACAGAGCCATCATTTTCCGACCAAACTGGAACTGCTGCTGGCAA
CCTTTGAATGGCTGTATGAGCAGATTACCGAACGTAGCCGTGCACGTCTGGCAAAACTGAAACCGGAAGA
TGATGTTATTCAGCAGATGCTGGATGATGCAGCAGATTTTTTTCTGGATGATGATTTTAGCATCGGCCTG
GATCTGATTGTTGCAGCAGATCGTGATCCGGCACTGCGTGAAGGTATTCTGCGTACCGTTGAACGTAATC
GTTTTGTTGTTGAAGATATGTGGCTGGGTGTGCTGGTGAGCCGTGGTCTGAGCCGTGATGATGCCGAAGA
TATTCTGTGGCTGATTTTTAACAGCGTTCGTGGTCTGACAGTTCGTAGCCTGTGGCAGAAAGATAAAGAA
CGTTTTGAACGTGTGCGTAATAGCACCCTGGAAATTGCACGTGAACGTTATGCAAAATTCAAACGTTGAT
AAGGATCCTAATTGGTAACGAATCAGACAATTGACGGCTCGAGGGAGTAGCATAGGGTTTGCAGAATCCC
TGCTTCGTCCATTTGACAGGCACATTATGCATCGATGATAAGCTGTCAAACATGAGCAGATCCTCTACGC
CGGACGCATCGTGGCCGGCATCACCGGCGCCACAGGTGCGGTTGCTGGCGCCTATATCGCCGACATCACC
GATGGGGAAGATCGGGCTCGCCACTTCGGGCTCATGAGCAAATATTTTATCTGAGGTGCTTCCTCGCTC
